>Addgene plasmid #135690 | pLenti-CMV-GFP-miRE_shTHUMPD3-Blast | addgene full sequence | sequence record 327708 | Addgene NGS Result
TGGCACTTTTCGGGGAAATGTGCGCGGAACCCCTATTTGTTTATTTTTCTAAATACATTCAAATATGTAT
CCGCTCATGAGACAATAACCCTGATAAATGCTTCAATAATATTGAAAAAGGAAGAGTATGAGTATTCAAC
ATTTCCGTGTCGCCCTTATTCCCTTTTTTGCGGCATTTTGCCTTCCTGTTTTTGCTCACCCAGAAACGCT
GGTGAAAGTAAAAGATGCTGAAGATCAGTTGGGTGCACGAGTGGGTTACATCGAACTGGATCTCAACAGC
GGTAAGATCCTTGAGAGTTTTCGCCCCGAAGAACGTTTTCCAATGATGAGCACTTTTAAAGTTCTGCTAT
GTGGCGCGGTATTATCCCGTATTGACGCCGGGCAAGAGCAACTCGGTCGCCGCATACACTATTCTCAGAA
TGACTTGGTTGAGTACTCACCAGTCACAGAAAAGCATCTTACGGATGGCATGACAGTAAGAGAATTATGC
AGTGCTGCCATAACCATGAGTGATAACACTGCGGCCAACTTACTTCTGACAACGATCGGAGGACCGAAGG
AGCTAACCGCTTTTTTGCACAACATGGGGGATCATGTAACTCGCCTTGATCGTTGGGAACCGGAGCTGAA
TGAAGCCATACCAAACGACGAGCGTGACACCACGATGCCTGTAGCAATGGCAACAACGTTGCGCAAACTA
TTAACTGGCGAACTACTTACTCTAGCTTCCCGGCAACAATTAATAGACTGGATGGAGGCGGATAAAGTTG
CAGGACCACTTCTGCGCTCGGCCCTTCCGGCTGGCTGGTTTATTGCTGATAAATCTGGAGCCGGTGAGCG
TGGGTCTCGCGGTATCATTGCAGCACTGGGGCCAGATGGTAAGCCCTCCCGTATCGTAGTTATCTACACG
ACGGGGAGTCAGGCAACTATGGATGAACGAAATAGACAGATCGCTGAGATAGGTGCCTCACTGATTAAGC
ATTGGTAACTGTCAGACCAAGTTTACTCATATATACTTTAGATTGATTTAAAACTTCATTTTTAATTTAA
AAGGATCTAGGTGAAGATCCTTTTTGATAATCTCATGACCAAAATCCCTTAACGTGAGTTTTCGTTCCAC
TGAGCGTCAGACCCCGTAGAAAAGATCAAAGGATCTTCTTGAGATCCTTTTTTTCTGCGCGTAATCTGCT
GCTTGCAAACAAAAAAACCACCGCTACCAGCGGTGGTTTGTTTGCCGGATCAAGAGCTACCAACTCTTTT
TCCGAAGGTAACTGGCTTCAGCAGAGCGCAGATACCAAATACTGTTCTTCTAGTGTAGCCGTAGTTAGGC
CACCACTTCAAGAACTCTGTAGCACCGCCTACATACCTCGCTCTGCTAATCCTGTTACCAGTGGCTGCTG
CCAGTGGCGATAAGTCGTGTCTTACCGGGTTGGACTCAAGACGATAGTTACCGGATAAGGCGCAGCGGTC
GGGCTGAACGGGGGGTTCGTGCACACAGCCCAGCTTGGAGCGAACGACCTACACCGAACTGAGATACCTA
CAGCGTGAGCTATGAGAAAGCGCCACGCTTCCCGAAGGGAGAAAGGCGGACAGGTATCCGGTAAGCGGCA
GGGTCGGAACAGGAGAGCGCACGAGGGAGCTTCCAGGGGGAAACGCCTGGTATCTTTATAGTCCTGTCGG
GTTTCGCCACCTCTGACTTGAGCGTCGATTTTTGTGATGCTCGTCAGGGGGGCGGAGCCTATGGAAAAAC
GCCAGCAACGCGGCCTTTTTACGGTTCCTGGCCTTTTGCTGGCCTTTTGCTCACATGTTCTTTCCTGCGT
TATCCCCTGATTCTGTGGATAACCGTATTACCGCCTTTGAGTGAGCTGATACCGCTCGCCGCAGCCGAAC
GACCGAGCGCAGCGAGTCAGTGAGCGAGGAAGCGGAAGAGCGCCCAATACGCAAACCGCCTCTCCCCGCG
CGTTGGCCGATTCATTAATGCAGCTGGCACGACAGGTTTCCCGACTGGAAAGCGGGCAGTGAGCGCAACG
CAATTAATGTGAGTTAGCTCACTCATTAGGCACCCCAGGCTTTACACTTTATGCTTCCGGCTCGTATGTT
GTGTGGAATTGTGAGCGGATAACAATTTCACACAGGAAACAGCTATGACCATGATTACGCCAAGCGCGCA
ATTAACCCTCACTAAAGGGAACAAAAGCTGGAGCTGCAAGCTTAATGTAGTCTTATGCAATACTCTTGTA
GTCTTGCAACATGGTAACGATGAGTTAGCAACATGCCTTACAAGGAGAGAAAAAGCACCGTGCATGCCGA
TTGGTGGAAGTAAGGTGGTACGATCGTGCCTTATTAGGAAGGCAACAGACGGGTCTGACATGGATTGGAC
GAACCACTGAATTGCCGCATTGCAGAGATATTGTATTTAAGTGCCTAGCTCGATACATAAACGGGTCTCT
CTGGTTAGACCAGATCTGAGCCTGGGAGCTCTCTGGCTAACTAGGGAACCCACTGCTTAAGCCTCAATAA
AGCTTGCCTTGAGTGCTTCAAGTAGTGTGTGCCCGTCTGTTGTGTGACTCTGGTAACTAGAGATCCCTCA
GACCCTTTTAGTCAGTGTGGAAAATCTCTAGCAGTGGCGCCCGAACAGGGACTTGAAAGCGAAAGGGAAA
CCAGAGGAGCTCTCTCGACGCAGGACTCGGCTTGCTGAAGCGCGCACGGCAAGAGGCGAGGGGCGGCGAC
TGGTGAGTACGCCAAAAATTTTGACTAGCGGAGGCTAGAAGGAGAGAGATGGGTGCGAGAGCGTCAGTAT
TAAGCGGGGGAGAATTAGATCGCGATGGGAAAAAATTCGGTTAAGGCCAGGGGGAAAGAAAAAATATAAA
TTAAAACATATAGTATGGGCAAGCAGGGAGCTAGAACGATTCGCAGTTAATCCTGGCCTGTTAGAAACAT
CAGAAGGCTGTAGACAAATACTGGGACAGCTACAACCATCCCTTCAGACAGGATCAGAAGAACTTAGATC
ATTATATAATACAGTAGCAACCCTCTATTGTGTGCATCAAAGGATAGAGATAAAAGACACCAAGGAAGCT
TTAGACAAGATAGAGGAAGAGCAAAACAAAAGTAAGACCACCGCACAGCAAGCGGCCGCTGATCTTCAGA
CCTGGAGGAGGAGATATGAGGGACAATTGGAGAAGTGAATTATATAAATATAAAGTAGTAAAAATTGAAC
CATTAGGAGTAGCACCCACCAAGGCAAAGAGAAGAGTGGTGCAGAGAGAAAAAAGAGCAGTGGGAATAGG
AGCTTTGTTCCTTGGGTTCTTGGGAGCAGCAGGAAGCACTATGGGCGCAGCGTCAATGACGCTGACGGTA
CAGGCCAGACAATTATTGTCTGGTATAGTGCAGCAGCAGAACAATTTGCTGAGGGCTATTGAGGCGCAAC
AGCATCTGTTGCAACTCACAGTCTGGGGCATCAAGCAGCTCCAGGCAAGAATCCTGGCTGTGGAAAGATA
CCTAAAGGATCAACAGCTCCTGGGGATTTGGGGTTGCTCTGGAAAACTCATTTGCACCACTGCTGTGCCT
TGGAATGCTAGTTGGAGTAATAAATCTCTGGAACAGATTTGGAATCACACGACCTGGATGGAGTGGGACA
GAGAAATTAACAATTACACAAGCTTAATACACTCCTTAATTGAAGAATCGCAAAACCAGCAAGAAAAGAA
TGAACAAGAATTATTGGAATTAGATAAATGGGCAAGTTTGTGGAATTGGTTTAACATAACAAATTGGCTG
TGGTATATAAAATTATTCATAATGATAGTAGGAGGCTTGGTAGGTTTAAGAATAGTTTTTGCTGTACTTT
CTATAGTGAATAGAGTTAGGCAGGGATATTCACCATTATCGTTTCAGACCCACCTCCCAACCCCGAGGGG
ACCCGACAGGCCCGAAGGAATAGAAGAAGAAGGTGGAGAGAGAGACAGAGACAGATCCATTCGATTAGTG
AACGGATCTCGACGGTATCGGTTAACTTTTAAAAGAAAAGGGGGGATTGGGGGGTACAGTGCAGGGGAAA
GAATAGTAGACATAATAGCAACAGACATACAAACTAAAGAATTACAAAAACAAATTACAAAATTCAAAAT
TTTATCGATAAGCTTGGGAGTTCCGCGTTACATAACTTACGGTAAATGGCCCGCCTGGCTGACCGCCCAA
CGACCCCCGCCCATTGACGTCAATAATGACGTATGTTCCCATAGTAACGCCAATAGGGACTTTCCATTGA
CGTCAATGGGTGGAGTATTTACGGTAAACTGCCCACTTGGCAGTACATCAAGTGTATCATATGCCAAGTA
CGCCCCCTATTGACGTCAATGACGGTAAATGGCCCGCCTGGCATTATGCCCAGTACATGACCTTATGGGA
CTTTCCTACTTGGCAGTACATCTACGTATTAGTCATCGCTATTACCATGGTGATGCGGTTTTGGCAGTAC
ATCAATGGGCGTGGATAGCGGTTTGACTCACGGGGATTTCCAAGTCTCCACCCCATTGACGTCAATGGGA
GTTTGTTTTGGCACCAAAATCAACGGGACTTTCCAAAATGTCGTAACAACTCCGCCCCATTGACGCAAAT
GGGCGGTAGGCGTGTACGGTGGGAGGTCTATATAAGCAGAGCTCGTTTAGTGAACCGTCAGATCGCCTGG
AGACGCCATCCACGCTGTTTTGACCTCCATAGAAGACACCGACTCTAGAGGATCCACCGGTCGCCACCAT
GGTGAGCAAGGGCGAGGAGCTGTTCACCGGGGTGGTGCCCATCCTGGTCGAGCTGGACGGCGACGTAAAC
GGCCACAAGTTCAGCGTGTCCGGCGAGGGCGAGGGCGATGCCACCTACGGCAAGCTGACCCTGAAGTTCA
TCTGCACCACCGGCAAGCTGCCCGTGCCCTGGCCCACCCTCGTGACCACCCTGACCTACGGCGTGCAGTG
CTTCAGCCGCTACCCCGACCACATGAAGCAGCACGACTTCTTCAAGTCCGCCATGCCCGAAGGCTACGTC
CAGGAGCGCACCATCTTCTTCAAGGACGACGGCAACTACAAGACCCGCGCCGAGGTGAAGTTCGAGGGCG
ACACCCTGGTGAACCGCATCGAGCTGAAGGGCATCGACTTCAAGGAGGACGGCAACATCCTGGGGCACAA
GCTGGAGTACAACTACAACAGCCACAACGTCTATATCATGGCCGACAAGCAGAAGAACGGCATCAAGGTG
AACTTCAAGATCCGCCACAACATCGAGGACGGCAGCGTGCAGCTCGCCGACCACTACCAGCAGAACACCC
CCATCGGCGACGGCCCCGTGCTGCTGCCCGACAACCACTACCTGAGCACCCAGTCCGCCCTGAGCAAAGA
CCCCAACGAGAAGCGCGATCACATGGTCCTGCTGGAGTTCGTGACCGCCGCCGGGATCACTCTCGGCATG
GACGAGCTGTACAAGTAATGACGTACGGCGGCCGCCTCGACTAGGGATAACAGGGTAATTGTTTGAATGA
GGCTTCAGTACTTTACAGAATCGTTGCCTGCACATCTTGGAAACACTTGCTGGGATTACTTCGACTTCTT
AACCCAACAGAAGGCTCGAGTGCTGTTGACAGTGAGCGCACATAGTTAAATATATCAGAATAGTGAAGCC
ACAGATGTATTCTGATATATTTAACTATGTATGCCTACTGCCTCGGAGAATTCGAGCAATTATCTTGTTT
ACTAAAACTGAATACCTTGCTATCTCTTTGATACATTTTTACAAAGCTGAATTAAAATGGTATAAATTAA
ATCACTTTTTTCAATTGACGCGTGTCGACAATCAACCTCTGGATTACAAAATTTGTGAAAGATTGACTGG
TATTCTTAACTATGTTGCTCCTTTTACGCTATGTGGATACGCTGCTTTAATGCCTTTGTATCATGCTATT
GCTTCCCGTATGGCTTTCATTTTCTCCTCCTTGTATAAATCCTGGTTGCTGTCTCTTTATGAGGAGTTGT
GGCCCGTTGTCAGGCAACGTGGCGTGGTGTGCACTGTGTTTGCTGACGCAACCCCCACTGGTTGGGGCAT
TGCCACCACCTGTCAGCTCCTTTCCGGGACTTTCGCTTTCCCCCTCCCTATTGCCACGGCGGAACTCATC
GCCGCCTGCCTTGCCCGCTGCTGGACAGGGGCTCGGCTGTTGGGCACTGACAATTCCGTGGTGTTGTCGG
GGAAGCTGACGTCCTTTCCATGGCTGCTCGCCTGTGTTGCCACCTGGATTCTGCGCGGGACGTCCTTCTG
CTACGTCCCTTCGGCCCTCAATCCAGCGGACCTTCCTTCCCGCGGCCTGCTGCCGGCTCTGCGGCCTCTT
CCGCGTCTTCGCCTTCGCCCTCAGACGAGTCGGATCTCCCTTTGGGCCGCCTCCCCGCCTGGATTCTACC
GGGTAGGGGAGGCGCTTTTCCCAAGGCAGTCTGGAGCATGCGCTTTAGCAGCCCCGCTGGGCACTTGGCG
CTACACAAGTGGCCTCTGGCCTCGCACACATTCCACATCCACCGGTAGGCGCCAACCGGCTCCGTTCTTT
GGTGGCCCCTTCGCGCCACCTTCTACTCCTCCCCTAGTCAGGAAGTTCCCCCCCGCCCCGCAGCTCGCGT
CGTGCAGGACGTGACAAATGGAAGTAGCACGTCTCACTAGTCTCGTGCAGATGGACAGCACCGCTGAGCA
ATGGAAGCGGGTAGGCCTTTGGGGCAGCGGCCAATAGCAGCTTTGCTCCTTCGCTTTCTGGGCTCAGAGG
CTGGGAAGGGGTGGGTCCGGGGGCGGGCTCAGGGGCGGGCTCAGGGGCGGGGCGGGCGCCCGAAGGTCCT
CCGGAGGCCCGGCATTCTGCACGCTTCAAAAGCGCACGTCTGCCGCGCTGTTCTCCTCTTCCTCATCTCC
GGGCCTTTCGACCTGCAGCCCAAGCTTACCGCTAGCCCATGGCCAAGCCTTTGTCTCAAGAAGAATCCAC
CCTCATTGAAAGAGCAACGGCTACAATCAACAGCATCCCCATCTCTGAAGACTACAGCGTCGCCAGCGCA
GCTCTCTCTAGCGACGGCCGCATCTTCACTGGTGTCAATGTATATCATTTTACTGGGGGACCTTGTGCAG
AACTCGTGGTGCTGGGCACTGCTGCTGCTGCGGCAGCTGGCAACCTGACTTGTATCGTCGCGATCGGAAA
TGAGAACAGGGGCATCTTGAGCCCCTGCGGACGGTGCCGACAGGTGCTTCTCGATCTGCATCCTGGGATC
AAAGCCATAGTGAAGGACAGTGATGGACAGCCGACGGCAGTTGGGATTCGTGAATTGCTGCCCTCTGGTT
ATGTGTGGGAGGGCTAAGCTAGCCGCCCGCCCCACGACCCGCAGCGCCCGACCGAAAGGAGCGCACGACC
CCATGCATTCGAGGGCCCGGTACCTTTAAGACCAATGACTTACAAGGCAGCTGTAGATCTTAGCCACTTT
TTAAAAGAAAAGGGGGGACTGGAAGGGCTAGCTCACTCCCAACGAAGACAAGATCTGCTTTTTGCTTGTA
CTGGGTCTCTCTGGTTAGACCAGATCTGAGCCTGGGAGCTCTCTGGCTAACTAGGGAACCCACTGCTTAA
GCCTCAATAAAGCTTGCCTTGAGTGCTTCAAGTAGTGTGTGCCCGTCTGTTGTGTGACTCTGGTAACTAG
AGATCCCTCAGACCCTTTTAGTCAGTGTGGAAAATCTCTAGCAGTAGTAGTTCATGTCATCTTATTATTC
AGTATTTATAACTTGCAAAGAAATGAATATCAGAGAGTGAGAGGAACTTGTTTATTGCAGCTTATAATGG
TTACAAATAAAGCAATAGCATCACAAATTTCACAAATAAAGCATTTTTTTCACTGCATTCTAGTTGTGGT
TTGTCCAAACTCATCAATGTATCTTATCATGTCTGGCTCTAGCTATCCCGCCCCTAACTCCGCCCATCCC
GCCCCTAACTCCGCCCAGTTCCGCCCATTCTCCGCCCCATGGCTGACTAATTTTTTTTATTTATGCAGAG
GCCGAGGCCGCCTCGGCCTCTGAGCTATTCCAGAAGTAGTGAGGAGGCTTTTTTGGAGGCCTAGGGACGT
ACCCAATTCGCCCTATAGTGAGTCGTATTACGCGCGCTCACTGGCCGTCGTTTTACAACGTCGTGACTGG
GAAAACCCTGGCGTTACCCAACTTAATCGCCTTGCAGCACATCCCCCTTTCGCCAGCTGGCGTAATAGCG
AAGAGGCCCGCACCGATCGCCCTTCCCAACAGTTGCGCAGCCTGAATGGCGAATGGG
[124 nt withheld, positions 8318-8441]
C
[91 nt withheld, positions 8443-8533]
A
[49 nt withheld, positions 8535-8583]
CCTTTGACGTTGGAGTCCACGTTCTTT
[37 nt withheld, positions 8611-8647]
ACCCTATCTCGGTCTATTCTTTTGATTTATAAGGGATTTTGCCGATTTCGGCCTATTGGTTAAAAAATGA
GCTGATTTAACAAAAATTTAACGCGAATTTTAACAAAATATTAACGCTTACAATTT
Features (pLannotate 1.2.2; 29 found; start..end, strand, type, name):
     23..127     +  promoter       AmpR promoter: bla
    128..988     +  CDS            AmpR: β-lactamase; bla; confers resistance to ampicillin, carbenicillin, and related antibiotics
   1159..1747    +  rep_origin     ori: high-copy-number ColE1/pMB1/pBR322/pUC origin of replication
   1930..2022    +  CDS            lacI (fragment): lac repressor; lacI; The lac repressor binds to the lac operator to inhibit transcription in E. coli. This inhibition can be relieved by adding lactose or isopropyl-β-D-thiogalactopyranoside (IPTG).
   2035..2056    +  protein_bind   CAP binding site: CAP binding activates transcription in the presence of cAMP. E. coli catabolite activator protein
   2071..2101    +  promoter       lac promoter: promoter for the E. coli lac operon
   2109..2125    +  protein_bind   lac operator: The lac repressor binds to the lac operator to inhibit transcription in E. coli. This inhibition can be relieved by adding lactose or isopropyl-β-D-thiogalactopyranoside (IPTG). lac repressor encoded by lacI
   2170..2188    +  promoter       T3 promoter: promoter for bacteriophage T3 RNA polymerase
   2216..2442    +  promoter       RSV promoter: Rous sarcoma virus enhancer/promoter
   2443..2623    +  LTR            5' LTR (truncated): truncated 5' long terminal repeat (LTR) from HIV-1
   2670..2795    +  misc_feature   HIV-1 Ψ: packaging signal of human immunodeficiency virus type 1
   2779..3142    +  CDS            HIV-1 gag (fragment): gag protein from human immunodeficiency virus 1; gag
   3288..3521    +  misc_feature   RRE: The Rev response element (RRE) of HIV-1 allows for Rev-dependent mRNA export from the nucleus to the cytoplasm.
   3898..3998    +  CDS            Rev (fragment): human immunodeficiency virus 1 (HIV-1) Rev protein; rev; enhances nuclear export of unspliced and incompletely spliced viral mRNAs
   4017..4133    +  misc_feature   cPPT/CTS: central polypurine tract and central termination sequence of HIV-1
   4156..4459    +  enhancer       CMV enhancer: human cytomegalovirus immediate early enhancer
   4460..4663    +  promoter       CMV promoter: human cytomegalovirus (CMV) immediate early promoter
   4759..5478    +  CDS            EGFP: the original enhanced GFP (Yang et al., 1996) mammalian codon-optimized
   5724..5818    +  ncRNA          3' miR-30a (fragment): sequence downstream of the 71-nt precursor of the human miR-30a microRNA (Zeng et al., 2002) miRNA
   5840..6428    +  misc_feature   WPRE: woodchuck hepatitis virus posttranscriptional regulatory element
   6441..6940    +  promoter       PGK promoter: mouse phosphoglycerate kinase 1 promoter
   6969..7367    +  CDS            BSD: blasticidin S deaminase; Aspergillus terreus BSD; confers resistance to blasticidin
   7440..7577    +  CDS            nef (fragment): NEF_HV1LA - Experimental evidence at protein level: Swiss-Prot protein existence level 1. Extracellular Nef protein targets CD4(+) T-lymphocytes for apoptosis by interacting with CXCR4 surface receptors. From Human immunodeficiency virus type 1 group M subtype B (isolate Lai) (HIV-1).
   7563..7743    +  LTR            5' LTR (truncated): truncated 5' long terminal repeat (LTR) from HIV-1
   7815..7936    +  polyA_signal   SV40 poly(A) signal: SV40 polyadenylation signal
   7976..8111    +  rep_origin     SV40 ori: SV40 origin of replication
   8132..8150    -  promoter       T7 promoter: promoter for bacteriophage T7 RNA polymerase
   8158..8313    +  CDS            lacZα (fragment): LacZα fragment of β-galactosidase; lacZ fragment
   8318..8746    +  rep_origin     f1 ori (sequence partly withheld): f1 bacteriophage origin of replication; arrow indicates direction of (+) strand synthesis
