[The description below was written by a language model from this plasmid's Addgene catalogue record and pLannotate feature annotations shown in this document.]
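Description:
pLenti-CMV-GFP-miRE_shTHUMPD3-Blast is a third-generation-style, self-inactivating lentiviral transfer vector built on the p156RRL-sinPPT-CMV-GFP-PRE backbone, about 8.8 kb in the sequenced record. In bacteria it is maintained through a high-copy ColE1/pUC origin and selected with ampicillin (bla). An f1 origin and remnants of a lac/lacZα cloning region are also present. The viral portion begins with an RSV promoter fused to a truncated HIV-1 5' LTR, which drives genomic RNA production in packaging cells independently of Tat. It is followed by the Ψ packaging signal with a gag fragment, the RRE for Rev-dependent nuclear export, and the cPPT/CTS, which aids nuclear import of the reverse-transcribed genome. A truncated 3' LTR closes the provirus, with an SV40 poly(A) signal and SV40 origin lying downstream.

The payload is a CMV enhancer/promoter driving EGFP, with a miR-30-derived (miRE) shRNA scaffold placed in the 3' untranslated region. A single Pol II transcript therefore yields both the fluorescent reporter and, after microRNA processing, the shRNA. A WPRE follows to boost transcript stability and expression. A separate mouse PGK promoter drives blasticidin S deaminase for selection of transduced mammalian cells.

The record is internally inconsistent about the hairpin. The plasmid name indicates an shRNA against THUMPD3, whereas the purpose and insert fields describe shRosa26, a control shRNA. The shRNA sequence is listed as unknown and only the 3' miR-30a flank is annotated, so the target cannot be resolved from this information. The construct is intended for constitutive, GFP-trackable knockdown or control experiments.
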