Addgene plasmid #135690: pLenti-CMV-GFP-miRE_shTHUMPD3-Blast
Purpose: Constitutive expression (CMV promoter) of GFP cDNA plus miRE-embedded shROSA26 (control shRNA), Blasticidin selection
Depositing lab: Florian Karreth. Depositing organization: H. Lee Moffitt Cancer Center and Research Institute.
Backbone
  Vector backbone: p156RRL-sinPPT-CMV-GFP-PRE/Nhe I
  Vector type: Lentiviral
Growth in bacteria
  Bacterial resistance: Ampicillin, 100 μg/mL
  Growth temperature: 37°C
  Growth strain: NEB Stable
  Copy number: High Copy
Gene/Insert
  Gene/Insert name: shRosa26
  gRNA/shRNA sequence: unknown
  Species: Synthetic
  Cloning method: Gibson Cloning
Terms and licenses: Academic/Nonprofit Terms; Industry Terms: Not Available to Industry
Depositor comments: GFP; shRNA embedded in miRE
How to cite: pLenti-CMV-GFP-miRE_shTHUMPD3-Blast was a gift from Florian Karreth (Addgene plasmid # 135690 ; http://n2t.net/addgene:135690 ; RRID:Addgene_135690)
